Addgene plasmid #19365: HA-HIF1alpha-wt-pBabe-puro
Depositing lab: William Kaelin. Depositing organization: Dana-Farber Cancer Institute. Publication: The hypoxia-inducible factor 2alpha N-terminal and C-terminal transactivation domains cooperate to promote renal tumorigenesis in vivo. Yan Q, Bartz S, Mao M, Li L, Kaelin WG. Mol Cell Biol. 2007 Mar . 27(6):2092-102. 10.1128/MCB.01514-06 PubMed 17220275.
Backbone
  Vector backbone: pBabe-puro
  Backbone size w/o insert (bp): 5188
  Vector type: Mammalian Expression, Retroviral
  Selectable markers: Puromycin
Growth in bacteria
  Bacterial resistance: Ampicillin, 100 μg/mL
  Growth temperature: 37°C
  Growth strain: DH5alpha
  Growth instructions: DH5alpha
  Copy number: High Copy
Gene/Insert
  Gene/Insert name: Hypoxia inducible factor 1 alpha (alt name: HIF1a)
  Species: H. sapiens (human)
  Insert size (bp): 2515
  Mutation: wt human cDNA
  GenBank ID: NM_001530
  Entrez Gene: HIF1A (a.k.a. HIF-1-alpha, HIF-1A, HIF-1alpha, HIF1, HIF1-ALPHA, MOP1, PASD8, bHLHe78)
  Tag / fusion protein: HA-tag (N terminal on backbone)
  Cloning method: Restriction Enzyme; 5′ cloning site BamH I (not destroyed); 3′ cloning site Not I (destroyed during cloning)
  Sequencing primers: 5′ pBabe-5'
Terms and licenses: Academic/Nonprofit Terms; Industry Terms: Not Available to Industry
How to cite: HA-HIF1alpha-wt-pBabe-puro was a gift from William Kaelin (Addgene plasmid # 19365 ; http://n2t.net/addgene:19365 ; RRID:Addgene_19365)
