[The description below was written by a language model from this plasmid's Addgene catalogue record and pLannotate feature annotations shown in this document.]
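Description:
HA-HIF1alpha-wt-pBabe-puro is a Moloney murine leukemia virus-based retroviral expression vector built on the pBabe-puro backbone, carrying the wild-type human HIF1A cDNA (hypoxia-inducible factor 1 alpha) with an N-terminal HA epitope tag. In bacteria it is maintained as a high-copy plasmid through a ColE1/pUC-type origin and selected with ampicillin via the β-lactamase gene and its native promoter.

The retroviral portion is bounded by MMLV long terminal repeats. Downstream of the 5′ LTR lie a packaging signal (Ψ) and a truncated gag segment lacking its start codon, which together promote efficient encapsidation of the vector RNA when the plasmid is introduced into a packaging cell line that supplies gag, pol and env in trans. The HIF1A coding sequence, inserted by restriction cloning between BamHI and a destroyed NotI site, sits immediately after this region. No separate internal promoter is annotated upstream of it, so as is usual for pBabe vectors it is presumably transcribed from the 5′ LTR. The HA tag is recorded in the catalogue as backbone-encoded but is not separately annotated in the feature table. Following the insert, an SV40 enhancer/early promoter drives the puromycin N-acetyltransferase gene, allowing selection of stably transduced mammalian cells. The annotation software also flags a short fragment resembling a self-inactivating ΔU3 LTR next to the full 3′ LTR, and a small lacI remnant in the backbone. Both appear to be partial matches rather than functional elements.

The construct is suited to producing retrovirus for stable, detectable expression of wild-type HIF-1α in mammalian cells. The associated publication concerns HIF-2α transactivation domains in renal tumorigenesis, where such a vector would permit comparison between HIF family members.
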