Features (pLannotate 1.2.2; 12 found; start..end, strand, type, name):
    589..863     +  misc_feature   MESV Ψ (fragment): packaging signal of murine embryonic stem cell virus
    930..1346    +  CDS            gag (truncated): truncated Moloney murine leukemia virus (MMLV) gag gene lacking the start codon
   1423..3900    +  CDS            HIF1A: HIF1A_HUMAN - Also known as BHLHE78, MOP1 From Homo sapiens (Human).
   3946..4275    +  promoter       SV40 promoter: SV40 enhancer and early promoter
   4285..4884    +  CDS            PuroR: puromycin N-acetyltransferase; pac from Streptomyces alboniger; confers resistance to puromycin
   4983..5104    +  LTR            3' LTR (ΔU3) (fragment): self-inactivating 3' long terminal repeat (LTR) from Moloney murine leukemia virus
   5105..5574    +  LTR            LTR: long terminal repeat from Moloney murine leukemia virus
   5640..5692    -  CDS            lacI (fragment): lac repressor; lacI; The lac repressor binds to the lac operator to inhibit transcription in E. coli. This inhibition can be relieved by adding lactose or isopropyl-β-D-thiogalactopyranoside (IPTG).
   5875..6463    -  rep_origin     ori: high-copy-number ColE1/pMB1/pBR322/pUC origin of replication
   6623..7483    -  CDS            AmpR: β-lactamase; bla; confers resistance to ampicillin, carbenicillin, and related antibiotics
   7484..7588    -  promoter       AmpR promoter: bla
   7619..465     +  LTR            LTR (across the origin): long terminal repeat from Moloney murine leukemia virus
>Addgene plasmid #19365 | HA-HIF1alpha-wt-pBabe-puro | addgene full sequence | sequence record 222670 | Addgene NGS Result
TATGGGCCAAACAGGATATCTGTGGTAAGCAGTTCCTGCCCCGGCTCAGGGCCAAGAACAGATGGAACAG
CTGAATATGGGCCAAACAGGATATCTGTGGTAAGCAGTTCCTGCCCCGGCTCAGGGCCAAGAACAGATGG
TCCCCAGATGCGGTCCAGCCCTCAGCAGTTTCTAGAGAACCATCAGATGTTTCCAGGGTGCCCCAAGGAC
CTGAAATGACCCTGTGCCTTATTTGAACTAACCAATCAGTTCGCTTCTCGCTTCTGTTCGCGCGCTTCTG
CTCCCCGAGCTCAATAAAAGAGCCCACAACCCCTCACTCGGGGCGCCAGTCCTCCGATTGACTGAGTCGC
CCGGGTACCCGTGTATCCAATAAACCCTCTTGCAGTTGCATCCGACTTGTGGTCTCGCTGTTCCTTGGGA
GGGTCTCCTCTGAGTGATTGACTACCCGTCAGCGGGGGTCTTTCATTTGGGGGCTCGTCCGGGATCGGGA
GACCCCTGCCCAGGGACCACCGACCCACCACCGGGAGGCAAGCTGGCCAGCAACTTATCTGTGTCTGTCC
GATTGTCTAGTGTCTATGACTGATTTTATGCGCCTGCGTCGGTACTAGTTAGCTAACTAGCTCTGTATCT
GGCGGACCCGTGGTGGAACTGACGAGTTCTGAACACCCGGCCGCAACCCTGGGAGACGTCCCAGGGACTT
TGGGGGCCGTTTTTGTGGCCCGACCTGAGGAAGGGAGTCGATGTGGAATCCGACCCCGTCAGGATATGTG
GTTCTGGTAGGAGACGAGAACCTAAAACAGTTCCCGCCTCCGTCTGAATTTTTGCTTTCGGTTTGGAACC
GAAGCCGCGCGTCTTGTCTGCTGCAGCGCTGCAGCATCGTTCTGTGTTGTCTCTGTCTGACTGTGTTTCT
GTATTTGTCTGAAAATTAGGGCCAGACTGTTACCACTCCCTTAAGTTTGACCTTAGGTCACTGGAAAGAT
GTCGAGCGGATCGCTCACAACCAGTCGGTAGATGTCAAGAAGAGACGTTGGGTTACCTTCTGCTCTGCAG
AATGGCCAACCTTTAACGTCGGATGGCCGCGAGACGGCACCTTTAACCGAGACCTCATCACCCAGGTTAA
GATCAAGGTCTTTTCACCTGGCCCGCATGGACACCCAGACCAGGTCCCCTACATCGTGACCTGGGAAGCC
TTGGCTTTTGACCCCCCTCCCTGGGTCAAGCCCTTTGTACACCCTAAGCCTCCGCCTCCTCTTCCTCCAT
CCGCCCCGTCTCTCCCCCTTGAACCTCCTCGTTCGACCCCGCCTCGATCCTCCCTTTATCCAGCCCTCAC
TCCTTCTCTAGGCGCCGGCCGGATCGAAGACTAAGCTTACCATGGCCTACCCCTACGACGTGCCCGACTA
CGCCTCCCTCGGATCCGCCACCATGGAGGGCGCCGGCGGCGCGAACGACAAGAAAAAGATAAGTTCTGAA
CGTCGAAAAGAAAAGTCTCGAGATGCAGCCAGATCTCGGCGAAGTAAAGAATCTGAAGTTTTTTATGAGC
TTGCTCATCAGTTGCCACTTCCACATAATGTGAGTTCGCATCTTGATAAGGCCTCTGTGATGAGGCTTAC
CATCAGCTATTTGCGTGTGAGGAAACTTCTGGATGCTGGTGATTTGGATATTGAAGATGACATGAAAGCA
CAGATGAATTGCTTTTATTTGAAAGCCTTGGATGGTTTTGTTATGGTTCTCACAGATGATGGTGACATGA
TTTACATTTCTGATAATGTGAACAAATACATGGGATTAACTCAGTTTGAACTAACTGGACACAGTGTGTT
TGATTTTACTCATCCATGTGACCATGAGGAAATGAGAGAAATGCTTACACACAGAAATGGCCTTGTGAAA
AAGGGTAAAGAACAAAACACACAGCGAAGCTTTTTTCTCAGAATGAAGTGTACCCTAACTAGCCGAGGAA
GAACTATGAACATAAAGTCTGCAACATGGAAGGTATTGCACTGCACAGGCCACATTCACGTATATGATAC
CAACAGTAACCAACCTCAGTGTGGGTATAAGAAACCACCTATGACCTGCTTGGTGCTGATTTGTGAACCC
ATTCCTCACCCATCAAATATTGAAATTCCTTTAGATAGCAAGACTTTCCTCAGTCGACACAGCCTGGATA
TGAAATTTTCTTATTGTGATGAAAGAATTACCGAATTGATGGGATATGAGCCAGAAGAACTTTTAGGCCG
CTCAATTTATGAATATTATCATGCTTTGGACTCTGATCATCTGACCAAAACTCATCATGATATGTTTACT
AAAGGACAAGTCACCACAGGACAGTACAGGATGCTTGCCAAAAGAGGTGGATATGTCTGGGTTGAAACTC
AAGCAACTGTCATATATAACACCAAGAATTCTCAACCACAGTGCATTGTATGTGTGAATTACGTTGTGAG
TGGTATTATTCAGCACGACTTGATTTTCTCCCTTCAACAAACAGAATGTGTCCTTAAACCGGTTGAATCT
TCAGATATGAAAATGACTCAGCTATTCACCAAAGTTGAATCAGAAGATACAAGTAGCCTCTTTGACAAAC
TTAAGAAGGAACCTGATGCTTTAACTTTGCTGGCCCCAGCCGCTGGAGACACAATCATATCTTTAGATTT
TGGCAGCAACGACACAGAAACTGATGACCAGCAACTTGAGGAAGTACCATTATATAATGATGTAATGCTC
CCCTCACCCAACGAAAAATTACAGAATATAAATTTGGCAATGTCTCCATTACCCACCGCTGAAACGCCAA
AGCCACTTCGAAGTAGTGCTGACCCTGCACTCAATCAAGAAGTTGCATTAAAATTAGAACCAAATCCAGA
GTCACTGGAACTTTCTTTTACCATGCCCCAGATTCAGGATCAGACACCTAGTCCTTCCGATGGAAGCACT
AGACAAAGTTCACCTGAGCCTAATAGTCCCAGTGAATATTGTTTTTATGTGGATAGTGATATGGTCAATG
AATTCAAGTTGGAATTGGTAGAAAAACTTTTTGCTGAAGACACAGAAGCAAAGAACCCATTTTCTACTCA
GGACACAGATTTAGACTTGGAGATGTTAGCTCCCTATATCCCAATGGATGATGACTTCCAGTTACGTTCC
TTCGATCAGTTGTCACCATTAGAAAGCAGTTCCGCAAGCCCTGAAAGCGCAAGTCCTCAAAGCACAGTTA
CAGTATTCCAGCAGACTCAAATACAAGAACCTACTGCTAATGCCACCACTACCACTGCCACCACTGATGA
ATTAAAAACAGTGACAAAAGACCGTATGGAAGACATTAAAATATTGATTGCATCTCCATCTCCTACCCAC
ATACATAAAGAAACTACTAGTGCCACATCATCACCATATAGAGATACTCAAAGTCGGACAGCCTCACCAA
ACAGAGCAGGAAAAGGAGTCATAGAACAGACAGAAAAATCTCATCCAAGAAGCCCTAACGTGTTATCTGT
CGCTTTGAGTCAAAGAACTACAGTTCCTGAGGAAGAACTAAATCCAAAGATACTAGCTTTGCAGAATGCT
CAGAGAAAGCGAAAAATGGAACATGATGGTTCACTTTTTCAAGCAGTAGGAATTGGAACATTATTACAGC
AGCCAGACGATCATGCAGCTACTACATCACTTTCTTGGAAACGTGTAAAAGGATGCAAATCTAGTGAACA
GAATGGAATGGAGCAAAAGACAATTATTTTAATACCCTCTGATTTAGCATGTAGACTGCTGGGGCAATCA
ATGGATGAAAGTGGATTACCACAGCTGACCAGTTATGATTGTGAAGTTAATGCTCCTATACAAGGCAGCA
GAAACCTACTGCAGGGTGAAGAATTACTCAGAGCTTTGGATCAAGTTAACTGACAATTCTGCAGATATCC
ATCACAGTGGTCGACCCTGTGGAATGTGTGTCAGTTAGGGTGTGGAAAGTCCCCAGGCTCCCCAGCAGGC
AGAAGTATGCAAAGCATGCATCTCAATTAGTCAGCAACCAGGTGTGGAAAGTCCCCAGGCTCCCCAGCAG
GCAGAAGTATGCAAAGCATGCATCTCAATTAGTCAGCAACCATAGTCCCGCCCCTAACTCCGCCCATCCC
GCCCCTAACTCCGCCCAGTTCCGCCCATTCTCCGCCCCATGGCTGACTAATTTTTTTTATTTATGCAGAG
GCCGAGGCCGCCTCGGCCTCTGAGCTATTCCAGAAGTAGTGAGGAGGCTTTTTTGGAGGCCTAGGCTTTT
GCAAAAAGCTTACCATGACCGAGTACAAGCCCACGGTGCGCCTCGCCACCCGCGACGACGTCCCCAGGGC
CGTACGCACCCTCGCCGCCGCGTTCGCCGACTACCCCGCCACGCGCCACACCGTCGATCCGGACCGCCAC
ATCGAGCGGGTCACCGAGCTGCAAGAACTCTTCCTCACGCGCGTCGGGCTCGACATCGGCAAGGTGTGGG
TCGCGGACGACGGCGCCGCGGTGGCGGTCTGGACCACGCCGGAGAGCGTCGAAGCGGGGGCGGTGTTCGC
CGAGATCGGCCCGCGCATGGCCGAGTTGAGCGGTTCCCGGCTGGCCGCGCAGCAACAGATGGAAGGCCTC
CTGGCGCCGCACCGGCCCAAGGAGCCCGCGTGGTTCCTGGCCACCGTCGGCGTCTCGCCCGACCACCAGG
GCAAGGGTCTGGGCAGCGCCGTCGTGCTCCCCGGAGTGGAGGCGGCCGAGCGCGCCGGGGTGCCCGCCTT
CCTGGAGACCTCCGCGCCCCGCAACCTCCCCTTCTACGAGCGGCTCGGCTTCACCGTCACCGCCGACGTC
GAGGTGCCCGAAGGACCGCGCACCTGGTGCATGACCCGCAAGCCCGGTGCCTGACGCCCGCCCCACGACC
CGCAGCGCCCGACCGAAAGGAGCGCACGACCCCATGCATCGATAAAATAAAAGATTTTATTTAGTCTCCA
GAAAAAGGGGGGAATGAAAGACCCCACCTGTAGGTTTGGCAAGCTAGCTTAAGTAACGCCATTTTGCAAG
GCATGGAAAAATACATAACTGAGAATAGAGAAGTTCAGATCAAGGTCAGGAACAGATGGAACAGCTGAAT
ATGGGCCAAACAGGATATCTGTGGTAAGCAGTTCCTGCCCCGGCTCAGGGCCAAGAACAGATGGAACAGC
TGAATATGGGCCAAACAGGATATCTGTGGTAAGCAGTTCCTGCCCCGGCTCAGGGCCAAGAACAGATGGT
CCCCAGATGCGGTCCAGCCCTCAGCAGTTTCTAGAGAACCATCAGATGTTTCCAGGGTGCCCCAAGGACC
TGAAATGACCCTGTGCCTTATTTGAACTAACCAATCAGTTCGCTTCTCGCTTCTGTTCGCGCGCTTCTGC
TCCCCGAGCTCAATAAAAGAGCCCACAACCCCTCACTCGGGGCGCCAGTCCTCCGATTGACTGAGTCGCC
CGGGTACCCGTGTATCCAATAAACCCTCTTGCAGTTGCATCCGACTTGTGGTCTCGCTGTTCCTTGGGAG
GGTCTCCTCTGAGTGATTGACTACCCGTCAGCGGGGGTCTTTCACATGCAGCATGTATCAAAATTAATTT
GGTTTTTTTTCTTAAGTATTTACATTAAATGGCCATAGTTGCATTAATGAATCGGCCAACGCGCGGGGAG
AGGCGGTTTGCGTATTGGGCGCTCTTCCGCTTCCTCGCTCACTGACTCGCTGCGCTCGGTCGTTCGGCTG
CGGCGAGCGGTATCAGCTCACTCAAAGGCGGTAATACGGTTATCCACAGAATCAGGGGATAACGCAGGAA
AGAACATGTGAGCAAAAGGCCAGCAAAAGGCCAGGAACCGTAAAAAGGCCGCGTTGCTGGCGTTTTTCCA
TAGGCTCCGCCCCCCTGACGAGCATCACAAAAATCGACGCTCAAGTCAGAGGTGGCGAAACCCGACAGGA
CTATAAAGATACCAGGCGTTTCCCCCTGGAAGCTCCCTCGTGCGCTCTCCTGTTCCGACCCTGCCGCTTA
CCGGATACCTGTCCGCCTTTCTCCCTTCGGGAAGCGTGGCGCTTTCTCATAGCTCACGCTGTAGGTATCT
CAGTTCGGTGTAGGTCGTTCGCTCCAAGCTGGGCTGTGTGCACGAACCCCCCGTTCAGCCCGACCGCTGC
GCCTTATCCGGTAACTATCGTCTTGAGTCCAACCCGGTAAGACACGACTTATCGCCACTGGCAGCAGCCA
CTGGTAACAGGATTAGCAGAGCGAGGTATGTAGGCGGTGCTACAGAGTTCTTGAAGTGGTGGCCTAACTA
CGGCTACACTAGAAGAACAGTATTTGGTATCTGCGCTCTGCTGAAGCCAGTTACCTTCGGAAAAAGAGTT
GGTAGCTCTTGATCCGGCAAACAAACCACCGCTGGTAGCGGTGGTTTTTTTGTTTGCAAGCAGCAGATTA
CGCGCAGAAAAAAAGGATCTCAAGAAGATCCTTTGATCTTTTCTACGGGGTCTGACGCTCAGTGGAACGA
AAACTCACGTTAAGGGATTTTGGTCATGAGATTATCAAAAAGGATCTTCACCTAGATCCTTTTGCGGCCG
CAAATCAATCTAAAGTATATATGAGTAAACTTGGTCTGACAGTTACCAATGCTTAATCAGTGAGGCACCT
ATCTCAGCGATCTGTCTATTTCGTTCATCCATAGTTGCCTGACTCCCCGTCGTGTAGATAACTACGATAC
GGGAGGGCTTACCATCTGGCCCCAGTGCTGCAATGATACCGCGAGACCCACGCTCACCGGCTCCAGATTT
ATCAGCAATAAACCAGCCAGCCGGAAGGGCCGAGCGCAGAAGTGGTCCTGCAACTTTATCCGCCTCCATC
CAGTCTATTAATTGTTGCCGGGAAGCTAGAGTAAGTAGTTCGCCAGTTAATAGTTTGCGCAACGTTGTTG
CCATTGCTACAGGCATCGTGGTGTCACGCTCGTCGTTTGGTATGGCTTCATTCAGCTCCGGTTCCCAACG
ATCAAGGCGAGTTACATGATCCCCCATGTTGTGCAAAAAAGCGGTTAGCTCCTTCGGTCCTCCGATCGTT
GTCAGAAGTAAGTTGGCCGCAGTGTTATCACTCATGGTTATGGCAGCACTGCATAATTCTCTTACTGTCA
TGCCATCCGTAAGATGCTTTTCTGTGACTGGTGAGTACTCAACCAAGTCATTCTGAGAATAGTGTATGCG
GCGACCGAGTTGCTCTTGCCCGGCGTCAATACGGGATAATACCGCGCCACATAGCAGAACTTTAAAAGTG
CTCATCATTGGAAAACGTTCTTCGGGGCGAAAACTCTCAAGGATCTTACCGCTGTTGAGATCCAGTTCGA
TGTAACCCACTCGTGCACCCAACTGATCTTCAGCATCTTTTACTTTCACCAGCGTTTCTGGGTGAGCAAA
AACAGGAAGGCAAAATGCCGCAAAAAAGGGAATAAGGGCGACACGGAAATGTTGAATACTCATACTCTTC
CTTTTTCAATATTATTGAAGCATTTATCAGGGTTATTGTCTCATGAGCGGATACATATTTGAATGTATTT
AGAAAAATAAACAAATAGGGGTTCCGCGCACATTTCCCCGAAAAGTGCCACCTGCAGCCTGAA
