>Addgene plasmid #19365 | HA-HIF1alpha-wt-pBabe-puro | addgene partial sequence | sequence record 53761 | pBABE-5
TAGCTTCCATGGCCTACCCCTACGACGTGCCCGACTACGCCTCCCTCGGATCCGCCACCATGGAGGGCGC
CGGCGGCGCGAACGACAAGAAAAAGATAAGTTCTGAACGTCGAAAAGAAAAGTCTCGAGATGCAGCCAGA
TCTCGGCGAAGTAAAGAATCTGAAGTTTTTTATGAGCTTGCTCATCAGTTGCCACTTCCACATAATGTGA
GTTCGCATCTTGATAAGGCCTCTGTGATGAGGCTTACCATCAGCTATTTGCGTGTGAGGAAACTTCTGGA
TGCTGGTGATTTGGATATTGAAGATGACATGAAAGCACAGATGAATTGCTTTTATTTGAAAGCCTTGGAT
GGTTTTGTTATGGTTCTCACAGATGATGGTGACATGATTTACATTTCTGATAATGTGAACAAATACATGG
GATTAACTCAGTTTGAACTAACTGGACACAGTGTGTTTGATTTTACTCATCCATGTGACCATGAGGAAAT
GAGAGAAATGCTTACACACAGAAATGGCCTTGTGAAAAAGGGTAAAGAACAAAACACACAGCGAAGCTTT
TTTCTCAGAATGAAGTGTACCCTAACTAGCCGAGGAAGAACTATGAACATAAAGTCTGCAACATGGAAGG
TATTGCACTGCACAGGCCACATTCACGTATATGATACCAACAGTAACCAACCTCAGTGTGGGTATAAGAA
ACCACCTATGACCTGCTTGGTGCTGATTTGTGAACCCATTCCTCACCCATCAAATATTGAAATTCCTTTA
GATAGCAAGACTTTCCTCAGTCGACACAGCCTGGATATGAAATTTTCTTATTGTGATGAAAGAATTACCG
AATTGATGGGATATGAGCCAGAAGAACTTTTAGGCCGCTCAATTTATGAATATTATCATGCTTTGGACTC
TGATCATCTGACCAAAACTCATCATGATAT
